Addgene plasmid #196872: pCAG-mScarlet-Giantin
Purpose: Expresion of Giantin-fused to mScarlet. Used as Golgi marker
Depositing lab: Frank Bradke. Depositing organization: Deutsches Zentrum fuer Neurodegenerative Erkrankungen (DZNE). Publication: Centrosomal microtubule nucleation regulates radial migration of projection neurons independently of polarization in the developing brain. Vinopal S, Dupraz S, Alfadil E, Pietralla T, Bendre S, Stiess M, Falk S, Camargo Ortega G, Maghelli N, Tolic IM, Smejkal J, Gotz M, Bradke F. Neuron. 2023 Apr 19;111(8):1241-1263.e16. doi: 10.1016/j.neuron.2023.01.020. Epub 2023 Feb 15. PubMed 36796357.
Backbone
  Vector backbone: pCAG-lox
  Backbone size w/o insert (bp): 4824
  Vector type: Mammalian Expression
Growth in bacteria
  Bacterial resistance: Ampicillin, 100 μg/mL
  Growth temperature: 37°C
  Growth strain: DH5alpha
  Copy number: High Copy
Gene/Insert
  Gene/Insert name: mScarlet-Giantin
  Species: H. sapiens (human), Synthetic
  Insert size (bp): 1107
  Entrez Gene: GOLGB1 (a.k.a. GCP, GCP372, GOLIM1)
  Promoter: Quimeric CAG
  Cloning method: Gibson Cloning
  Sequencing primers: 5′ pCAG forward (5'-GCAACGTGCTGGTTATTGTG-3'); 3′ M13_ (-20) forward primer (5'-GTAAAACGACGGCCAGT-3')
Terms and licenses: Academic/Nonprofit Terms; Industry Terms: Not Available to Industry
How to cite: pCAG-mScarlet-Giantin was a gift from Frank Bradke (Addgene plasmid # 196872 ; http://n2t.net/addgene:196872 ; RRID:Addgene_196872)
