[The description below was written by a language model from this plasmid's Addgene catalogue record and pLannotate feature annotations shown in this document.]
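Description:
pCAG-mScarlet-Giantin is a mammalian expression plasmid built on the pCAG-lox backbone that produces a red fluorescent Golgi marker. It is maintained in E. coli as a high-copy plasmid through a ColE1/pUC-type origin and selected with ampicillin via the β-lactamase gene under its own promoter. An f1 phage origin is also present, along with cloning-vector remnants annotated as lacZα and lacI fragments, a CAP binding site, the lac promoter and operator, and a short SV40 promoter fragment. None of these appears to play a role in the mammalian cassette. Although the backbone name refers to lox, no lox sites are annotated in the feature table, and no mammalian selection marker is listed.

Expression is driven by the composite CAG promoter, annotated here as the CMV immediate-early enhancer, the chicken β-actin promoter and a chimeric chicken β-actin/rabbit β-globin intron. This combination gives strong constitutive transcription in many mammalian cell types. A T7 promoter lies just upstream of the coding region. The open reading frame places mScarlet, a bright constitutively fluorescent red protein, at the N-terminus, followed by a short multiple-cloning-site remnant that acts as a linker. Downstream is a roughly 390 bp fragment of human GOLGB1 (giantin), so only a small portion of this very large Golgi protein is included. The record does not say which region the fragment covers. A bovine growth hormone polyadenylation signal terminates the transcript. According to the record, the insert was assembled by Gibson cloning and the construct is used to label the Golgi apparatus. The associated publication concerns centrosomal microtubule nucleation and the radial migration of projection neurons in the developing brain.
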