Features (pLannotate 1.2.2; 18 found; start..end, strand, type, name):
      6..385     +  enhancer       CMV enhancer: human cytomegalovirus immediate early enhancer
    387..664     +  promoter       chicken β-actin promoter: No description available
    665..1681    +  intron         chimeric intron: chimera between introns from chicken β-actin and rabbit β-globin
   1694..1712    +  promoter       T7 promoter: promoter for bacteriophage T7 RNA polymerase
   1736..2431    +  CDS            mScarlet: mScarlet is a basic (constitutively fluorescent) red fluorescent protein published in 2016, derived from synthetic construct. It has moderate acid sensitivity.
   2432..2450    +  misc_feature   MCS (fragment): multiple cloning site
   2453..2839    +  CDS            GOLGB1 (fragment): GOGB1_HUMAN - Experimental evidence at protein level: Swiss-Prot protein existence level 1. May participate in forming intercisternal cross-bridges of the Golgi complex. From Homo sapiens (Human).
   2864..3088    +  polyA_signal   bGH poly(A) signal: bovine growth hormone polyadenylation signal
   3092..3113    +  promoter       SV40 promoter (fragment): SV40 enhancer and early promoter
   3159..3313    +  CDS            lacZα (fragment): LacZα fragment of β-galactosidase; lacZ fragment
   3344..3772    -  rep_origin     f1 ori (sequence partly withheld): f1 bacteriophage origin of replication; arrow indicates direction of (+) strand synthesis
   3799..3903    +  promoter       AmpR promoter: bla
   3904..4764    +  CDS            AmpR: β-lactamase; bla; confers resistance to ampicillin, carbenicillin, and related antibiotics
   4935..5523    +  rep_origin     ori: high-copy-number ColE1/pMB1/pBR322/pUC origin of replication
   5706..5798    +  CDS            lacI (fragment): lac repressor; lacI; The lac repressor binds to the lac operator to inhibit transcription in E. coli. This inhibition can be relieved by adding lactose or isopropyl-β-D-thiogalactopyranoside (IPTG).
   5811..5832    +  protein_bind   CAP binding site: CAP binding activates transcription in the presence of cAMP. E. coli catabolite activator protein
   5847..5877    +  promoter       lac promoter: promoter for the E. coli lac operon
   5885..5901    +  protein_bind   lac operator: The lac repressor binds to the lac operator to inhibit transcription in E. coli. This inhibition can be relieved by adding lactose or isopropyl-β-D-thiogalactopyranoside (IPTG). lac repressor encoded by lacI
>Addgene plasmid #196872 | pCAG-mScarlet-Giantin | addgene full sequence | sequence record 391845 | Addgene NGS Result
GATTCGACATTGATTATTGACTAGTTATTAATAGTAATCAATTACGGGGTCATTAGTTCATAGCCCATAT
ATGGAGTTCCGCGTTACATAACTTACGGTAAATGGCCCGCCTGGCTGACCGCCCAACGACCCCCGCCCAT
TGACGTCAATAATGACGTATGTTCCCATAGTAACGCCAATAGGGACTTTCCATTGACGTCAATGGGTGGA
GTATTTACGGTAAACTGCCCACTTGGCAGTACATCAAGTGTATCATATGCCAAGTACGCCCCCTATTGAC
GTCAATGACGGTAAATGGCCCGCCTGGCATTATGCCCAGTACATGACCTTATGGGACTTTCCTACTTGGC
AGTACATCTACGTATTAGTCATCGCTATTACCATGGTCGAGGTGAGCCCCACGTTCTGCTTCACTCTCCC
CATCTCCCCCCCCTCCCCACCCCCAATTTTGTATTTATTTATTTTTTAATTATTTTGTGCAGCGATGGGG
GCGGGGGGGGGGGGGGGGCGCGCGCCRGGSGGGGSGGGGSGGGGSGRGGGGSGGGGSGGGGSGRGGCGGR
GAGGKGCGGCGGCAGCCAATCAGAGCGGCGCGCTCCGAAAGTTTCCTTTTATGGCGAGGCGGCGGCGGCG
GCGGCCCTATAAAAAGCGAAGCGCGCGGCGGGCGGGAGTCGCTGCGCGCTGCCTTCGCCCCGTGCCCCGC
TCCGCCGCCGCCTCGCGCCGCCCGCCCCGGCTCTGACTGACCGCGTTACTCCCACAGGTGAGCGGGCGGG
ACGGCCCTTCTCCTCCGGGCTGTAATTAGCGCTTGGTTTAATGACGGCTTGTTTCTTTTCTGTGGCTGCG
TGAAAGCCTTGAGGGGCTCCGGGAGGGCCCTTTGTGCGGGGGGAGCGGCTCGGGGGGTGCGTGCGTGTGT
GTGTGCGTGGGGAGCGCCGCGTGCGGCTCCGCGCTGCCCGGCGGCTGTGAGCGCTGCGGGCGCGGCGCGG
GGCTTTGTGCGCTCCGCAGTGTGCGCGAGGGGAGCGCGGCCGGGGGCGGTGCCCCGCGGTGSGGGGGGGG
CTGCGAGGGGAACAAAGGCTGCGTGCGGGGTGTGTGCGKGGGGGGGTGAGCAGGGGGTGTGGGCGCGTCG
GTCGGGCTGCAACCCCCCCTGCACCCCCCTCCCCGAGTTGCTGAGCACGGCCCGGCTTCGGGTGCGGGGC
TCCGTACGGGGCGTGGCGCGGGGCTCGCCGTGCCGGGCGGGGGGTGGCGGCAGGTGGGGGTGCCGGGCGG
GGCGGGGCCGCCTCGGGCCGGGGAGGGCTCGGGGGAGGGGCGCGGCGGCCCCCGGAGCGCCGGCGGCTGT
CGAGGCGCGGCGAGCCGCAGCCATTGCCTTTTATGGTAATCGTGCGAGAGGGCGCAGGGACTTCCTTTGT
CCCAAATCTGTGCGGAGCCGAAATCTGGGAGGCGCCGCCGCACCCCCTCTAGCGGGCGCGGGGCGAAGCG
GTGCGGCGCCGGCAGGAAGGAAATGGGCGGGGAGGGCCTTCGTGCGTCGCCGCGCCGCCGTCCCCTTCTC
CCTCTCCAGCCTCGGGGCTGTCCGCGGGGGGACGGCTGCCTTCGGGGGGGACGGGGCAGGGCGGGGTTCG
GCTTCTGGCGTGTGACCGGCGGCTCTAGAGCCTCTGCTAACCATGTTCATGCCTTCTTCTTTTTCCTACA
GATCCTTAATTAATAATACGACTCACTATAGGGGGTCGACGACCTGCAGGCCACCATGGTGAGCAAGGGC
GAGGCAGTGATCAAGGAGTTCATGCGGTTCAAGGTGCACATGGAGGGCTCCATGAACGGCCACGAGTTCG
AGATCGAGGGCGAGGGCGAGGGCCGCCCCTACGAGGGCACCCAGACCGCCAAGCTGAAGGTGACCAAGGG
TGGCCCCCTGCCCTTCTCCTGGGACATCCTGTCCCCTCAGTTCATGTACGGCTCCAGGGCCTTCACCAAG
CACCCCGCCGACATCCCCGACTACTATAAGCAGTCCTTCCCCGAGGGCTTCAAGTGGGAGCGCGTGATGA
ACTTCGAGGACGGCGGCGCCGTGACCGTGACCCAGGACACCTCCCTGGAGGACGGCACCCTGATCTACAA
GGTGAAGCTCCGCGGCACCAACTTCCCTCCTGACGGCCCCGTAATGCAGAAGAAGACAATGGGCTGGGAA
GCGTCCACCGAGCGGTTGTACCCCGAGGACGGCGTGCTGAAGGGCGACATTAAGATGGCCCTGCGCCTGA
AGGACGGCGGCCGCTACCTGGCGGACTTCAAGACCACCTACAAGGCCAAGAAGCCCGTGCAGATGCCCGG
CGCCTACAACGTCGACCGCAAGTTGGACATCACCTCCCACAACGAGGACTACACCGTGGTGGAACAGTAC
GAACGCTCCGAGGGCCGCCACTCCACCGGCGGCATGGACGAGCTGTACAAGTCCGGACTCAGATCTCGAG
GAGAACCGCAGCAAAGCTTTTCTGAAGCTCAGCAGCAGCTATGCAACACCAGACAGGAAGTGAATGAATT
AAGGAAGCTGCTGGAAGAAGAACGAGACCAAAGAGTGGCTGCTGAGAATGCTCTCTCTGTGGCCGAGGAG
CAGATCAGACGGTTAGAGCACAGTGAATGGGACTCTTCCCGGACTCCTATCATTGGCTCCTGTGGCACTC
AGGAGCAGGCACTGTTAATAGATCTTACAAGCAACAGTTGTCGAAGGACCCGGAGTGGCGTTGGATGGAA
GCGAGTCCTGCGTTCACTCTGTCATTCACGGACCCGAGTGCCACTTCTAGCAGCCATCTACTTTCTAATG
ATTCATGTCCTGCTCATTCTGTGTTTTACGGGCCATCTATAGGAGCTCGCTGATCAGCCTCGACTGTGCC
TTCTAGTTGCCAGCCATCTGTTGTTTGCCCCTCCCCCGTGCCTTCCTTGACCCTGGAAGGTGCCACTCCC
ACTGTCCTTTCCTAATAAAATGAGGAAATTGCATCGCATTGTCTGAGTAGGTGTCATTCTATTCTGGGGG
GTGGGGTGGGGCAGGACAGCAAGGGGGAGGATTGGGAAGACAATAGCAGGCATGCTGGGGATGCGGTGGG
CTCTATGGCTTCTGAGGCGGAAAGAACCAGCTGGGGCTCGAGATCCACTAGTTCTAGCCTCGAGGCTAGA
GCGGCCGCCACTGGCCGTCGTTTTACAACGTCGTGACTGGGAAAACCCTGGCGTTACCCAACTTAATCGC
CTTGCAGCACATCCCCCTTTCGCCAGCTGGCGTAATAGCGAAGAGGCCCGCACCGATCGCCCTTCCCAAC
AGTTGCGCAGCCTGAATGGCGAATGGAAATTGTAAGCGTTAATATTTTGTTAAAATTCGCGTTAAATTTT
TGTTAAATCAGCTCATTTTTTAACCAATAGGCCGAAATCGGCAAAATCCCTTATAAATCAAAAGAATAGA
CCGAGATAGGGT
[37 nt withheld, positions 3443-3479]
AAAGAACGTGGACTCCAACGTCAAAGG
[49 nt withheld, positions 3507-3555]
T
[91 nt withheld, positions 3557-3647]
G
[124 nt withheld, positions 3649-3772]
CAGGTGGCACTTTTCGGGGAAATGTGCGCGGAACCCCTATTTGTTTATTTTTCTAAATACATTCAAATAT
GTATCCGCTCATGAGACAATAACCCTGATAAATGCTTCAATAATATTGAAAAAGGAAGAGTATGAGTATT
CAACATTTCCGTGTCGCCCTTATTCCCTTTTTTGCGGCATTTTGCCTTCCTGTTTTTGCTCACCCAGAAA
CGCTGGTGAAAGTAAAAGATGCTGAAGATCAGTTGGGTGCACGAGTGGGTTACATCGAACTGGATCTCAA
CAGCGGTAAGATCCTTGAGAGTTTTCGCCCCGAAGAACGTTTTCCAATGATGAGCACTTTTAAAGTTCTG
CTATGTGGCGCGGTATTATCCCGTATTGACGCCGGGCAAGAGCAACTCGGTCGCCGCATACACTATTCTC
AGAATGACTTGGTTGAGTACTCACCAGTCACAGAAAAGCATCTTACGGATGGCATGACAGTAAGAGAATT
ATGCAGTGCTGCCATAACCATGAGTGATAACACTGCGGCCAACTTACTTCTGACAACGATCGGAGGACCG
AAGGAGCTAACCGCTTTTTTGCACAACATGGGGGATCATGTAACTCGCCTTGATCGTTGGGAACCGGAGC
TGAATGAAGCCATACCAAACGACGAGCGTGACACCACGATGCCTGTAGCAATGGCAACAACGTTGCGCAA
ACTATTAACTGGCGAACTACTTACTCTAGCTTCCCGGCAACAATTAATAGACTGGATGGAGGCGGATAAA
GTTGCAGGACCACTTCTGCGCTCGGCCCTTCCGGCTGGCTGGTTTATTGCTGATAAATCTGGAGCCGGTG
AGCGTGGGTCTCGCGGTATCATTGCAGCACTGGGGCCAGATGGTAAGCCCTCCCGTATCGTAGTTATCTA
CACGACGGGGAGTCAGGCAACTATGGATGAACGAAATAGACAGATCGCTGAGATAGGTGCCTCACTGATT
AAGCATTGGTAACTGTCAGACCAAGTTTACTCATATATACTTTAGATTGATTTAAAACTTCATTTTTAAT
TTAAAAGGATCTAGGTGAAGATCCTTTTTGATAATCTCATGACCAAAATCCCTTAACGTGAGTTTTCGTT
CCACTGAGCGTCAGACCCCGTAGAAAAGATCAAAGGATCTTCTTGAGATCCTTTTTTTCTGCGCGTAATC
TGCTGCTTGCAAACAAAAAAACCACCGCTACCAGCGGTGGTTTGTTTGCCGGATCAAGAGCTACCAACTC
TTTTTCCGAAGGTAACTGGCTTCAGCAGAGCGCAGATACCAAATACTGTTCTTCTAGTGTAGCCGTAGTT
AGGCCACCACTTCAAGAACTCTGTAGCACCGCCTACATACCTCGCTCTGCTAATCCTGTTACCAGTGGCT
GCTGCCAGTGGCGATAAGTCGTGTCTTACCGGGTTGGACTCAAGACGATAGTTACCGGATAAGGCGCAGC
GGTCGGGCTGAACGGGGGGTTCGTGCACACAGCCCAGCTTGGAGCGAACGACCTACACCGAACTGAGATA
CCTACAGCGTGAGCTATGAGAAAGCGCCACGCTTCCCGAAGGGAGAAAGGCGGACAGGTATCCGGTAAGC
GGCAGGGTCGGAACAGGAGAGCGCACGAGGGAGCTTCCAGGGGGAAACGCCTGGTATCTTTATAGTCCTG
TCGGGTTTCGCCACCTCTGACTTGAGCGTCGATTTTTGTGATGCTCGTCAGGGGGGCGGAGCCTATGGAA
AAACGCCAGCAACGCGGCCTTTTTACGGTTCCTGGCCTTTTGCTGGCCTTTTGCTCACATGTTCTTTCCT
GCGTTATCCCCTGATTCTGTGGATAACCGTATTACCGCCTTTGAGTGAGCTGATACCGCTCGCCGCAGCC
GAACGACCGAGCGCAGCGAGTCAGTGAGCGAGGAAGCGGAAGAGCGCCCAATACGCAAACCGCCTCTCCC
CGCGCGTTGGCCGATTCATTAATGCAGCTGGCACGACAGGTTTCCCGACTGGAAAGCGGGCAGTGAGCGC
AACGCAATTAATGTGAGTTAGCTCACTCATTAGGCACCCCAGGCTTTACACTTTATGCTTCCGGCTCGTA
TGTTGTGTGGAATTGTGAGCGGATAACAATTTCACACAGGAAACAGCTATGACCATGAGGCGCGCCG
